>Addgene plasmid #168968 | pEntry_HCoV-229E-nsp2 | addgene full sequence | sequence record 479310 | Addgene NGS Result
GCCCAGCTTGGAGCGAACGACCTACACCGAACTGAGATACCTACAGCGTGAGCTATGAGAAAGCGCCACG
CTTCCCGAAGGGAGAAAGGCGGACAGGTATCCGGTAAGCGGCAGGGTCGGAACAGGAGAGCGCACGAGGG
AGCTTCCAGGGGGAAACGCCTGGTATCTTTATAGTCCTGTCGGGTTTCGCCACCTCTGACTTGAGCGTCG
ATTTTTGTGATGCTCGTCAGGGGGGCGGAGCCTATGGAAAAACGCCAGCAACGCGGCCTTTTTACGGTTC
CTGGCCTTTTGCTGGCCTTTTGCTCACATGTTCTTTCCTGCGTTATCCCCTGATTCTGTGGATAACCGTA
TTACCGCCTTTGAGTGAGCTGATACCGCTCGCCGCAGCCGAACGACCGAGCGCAGCGAGTCAGTGAGCGA
GGAAGCGGAAGAGCGCCCAATACGCAAACCGCCTCTCCCCGCGCGTTGGCCGATTCATTAATGCAGCTGG
CACGACAGGTTTCCCGACTGGAAAGCGGGCAGTGAGCGCAACGCAATTAATACGCGTACCGCTAGCCAGG
AAGAGTTTGTAGAAACGCAAAAAGGCCATCCGTCAGGATGGCCTTCTGCTTAGTTTGATGCCTGGCAGTT
TATGGCGGGCGTCCTGCCCGCCACCCTCCGGGCCGTTGCTTCACAACGTTCAAATCCGCTCCCGGCGGAT
TTGTCCTACTCAGGAGAGCGTTCACCGACAAACAACAGATAAAACGAAAGGCCCAGTCTTCCGACTGAGC
CTTTCGTTTTATTTGATGCCTGGCAGTTCCCTACTCTCGCGTTAACGCTAGCATGGATGTTTTCCCAGTC
ACGACGTTGTAAAACGACGGCCAGTCTTAAGCTCGGGCCCCAAATAATGATTTTATTTTGACTGATAGTG
ACCTGTTCGTTGCAACAAATTGATGAGCAATGCTTTTTTATAATGCCAACTTTGTACAAAAAAGCAGAAG
GGCCGTCAAGGCCAGGATCCATGGGATCCAATGTGACATACACTGACCAGTATCTCTGTGGCGCCGATGG
CAAACCTGTTATGAGTGAAGATTTATGGCAGTTTGTTGACCATTTCGGTGAGAACGAAGAAATTATCATC
AATGGTCATACTTACGTTTGTGCTTGGCTTACTAAGCGTAAGCCCTTAGATTACAAACGTCAGAACAACC
TTGCCATTGAAGAGATTGAATATGTGCATGGTGATGCTTTGCATACACTACGCAATGGTTCTGTTCTTGA
AATGGCTAAGGAAGTGAAGACATCTAGTAAAGTTGTGTTAAGCGATGCTCTTGACAAACTTTACAAAGTC
TTTGGTTCTCCTGTTATGACAAATGGTTCCAACATCCTAGAGGCCTTTACTAAACCTGTGTTTATTAGTG
CATTAGTTCAATGTACTTGTGGTACCAAGTCTTGGTCTGTTGGTGATTGGACCGGTTTTAAATCCTCTTG
TTGCAACGTGATCAGTAATAAACTGTGTGTTGTTCCCGGTAATGTTAAACCTGGTGATGCTGTGATTACC
ACTCAGCAAGCTGGTGCTGGTATTAAGTATTTTTGTGGCATGACTCTTAAGTTTGTTGCAAATATTGAAG
GTGTCTCTGTTTGGAGAGTGATTGCTCTTCAGAGTGTGGATTGCTTTGTTGCTTCTTCCACTTTTGTAGA
AGAGGAACATGTTAATAGAATGGATACATTCTGCTTCAATGTACGCAATAGTGTTACTGATGAGTGTCGT
CTGGCCATGTTGGGTGCTGAAATGACTAGTAATGTCAGAAGACAAGTTGCTTCAGGTGTCATAGACATTA
GTACCGGTTGGTTTGATGTTTATGATGACATCTTTGCTGAAAGCAAACCATGGTTTGTTCGCAAGGCTGA
AGACATTTTTGGCCCTTGTTGGTCCGCTCTTGCTTCTGCACTTAAACAACTTAAAGTCACTACAGGTGAA
CTTGTGAGATTTGTTAAGTCTATTTGCAATTCAGCTGTTGCTGTCGTGGGTGGTACTATACAAATTCTCG
CTAGTGTGCCTGAGAAGTTTTTGAATGCGTTTGACGTGTTTGTCACAGCTATTCAAACTGTCTTTGACTG
TGCTGTTGAAACTTGTACTATTGCCGGTAAAGCATTTGACAAGGTTTTTGACTATGTTTTGCTTGATAAT
GCGCTTGTAAAACTTGTCACCACAAAGCTTAAGGGTGTTCGTGAACGTGGCCTTAATAAAGTTAAGTATG
CAACAGTTGTTGTTGGTTCCACTGAAGAAGTTAAATCTTCACGTGTTGAACGTAGCACTGCTGTACTTAC
AATCGCCAACAATTATTCCAAACTTTTTGATGAAGGGTATACTGTTGTAATTGGCGATGTGGCGTACTTT
GTTAGTGACGGCTACTTCCGTCTTATGGCCAGTCCAAATAGTGTGTTGACTACTGCAGTCTATAAACCAT
TGTTTGCTTTTAATGTGAATGTTATGGGTACTAGACCTGAAAAATTTCCAACCACTGTGACTTGTGAAAA
TTTAGAGTCTGCTGTTTTGTTTGTTAATGACAAAATTACTGAATTCCAATTGGATTACAGTATTGATGTC
ATTGATAATGAAATAATTGTCAAACCTAATATCAGCCTATGTGTTCCACTTTATGTGAGAGACTATGTTG
ACAAATGGGATGATTTTTGCAGACAATATAGTAACGAGTCTTGGTTTGAGGATGATTACAGGGCTTTTAT
CAGTGTTTTGGACATCACTGATGCTGCTGTGAAAGCTGCAGAGTCTAAAGCTTTCGTTGATACTATTGTT
CCACCTTGCCCATCTATTTTGAAAGTTATAGATGGAGGCAAAATATGGAATGGTGTTATTAAAAATGTTA
ACTCTGTTAGAGACTGGCTTAAGTCTTTGAAGTTAAATCTCACACAACAGGGTTTGCTTGGAACATGTGC
AAAGCGTTTTAAACGTTGGCTTGGCATTTTGCTAGAGGCCTATAATGCGTTTTTAGACACTGTGGTTTCT
ACTGTTAAAATTGGTGGCTTGACCTTTAAAACATATGCTTTTGATAAACCTTACATTGTGATACGTGATA
TCGTGTGTAAGGTTGAAAATAAAACAGAAGCAGAATGGATTGAGCTTTTTCCACATAATGACAGGATTAA
GTCTTTTAGTACTTTCGAGAGTGCTTACATGCCAATTGCAGACCCTACACATTTTGACATTGAAGAAGTT
GAACTTTTAGATGCAGAGTTTGTAGAACCAGGCTGTGGTGGTATTTTGGCAGTAATAGATGAGCACGTCT
TTTATAAGAAGGATGGTGTTTATTATCCATCAAATGGTACTAACATTCTACCTGTTGCATTTACAAAAGC
CGCTGGTCTTAATTAAGACGCGATCGCGGCCTCATGGGCCCAGCTTTCTTGTACAAAGTTGGCATTATAA
AAAATAATTGCTCATCAATTTGTTGCAACGAACAGGTCACTATCAGTCAAAATAAAATCATTATTTGCCA
TCCAGCTGATATCCCCTATAGTGAGTCGTATTACATGGTCATAGCTGTTTCCTGGCAGCTCTGGCCCGTG
TCTCAAAATCTCTGATGTTACATTGCACAAGATAAAAATATATCATCATGCCTCCTCTAGACCAGCCAGG
ACAGAAATGCCTCGACTTCGCTGCTACCCAAGGTTGCCGGGTGACGCACACCGTGGAAACGGATGAAGGC
ACGAACCCAGTGGACATAAGCCTGTTCGGTTCGTAAGCTGTAATGCAAGTAGCGTATGCGCTCACGCAAC
TGGTCCAGAACCTTGACCGAACGCAGCGGTGGTAACGGCGCAGTGGCGGTTTTCATGGCTTGTTATGACT
GTTTTTTTGGGGTACAGTCTATGCCTCGGGCATCCAAGCAGCAAGCGCGTTACGCCGTGGGTCGATGTTT
GATGTTATGGAGCAGCAACGATGTTACGCAGCAGGGCAGTCGCCCTAAAACAAAGTTAAACATTATGAGG
GAAGCGGTGATCGCCGAAGTATCGACTCAACTATCAGAGGTAGTTGGCGTCATCGAGCGCCATCTCGAAC
CGACGTTGCTGGCCGTACATTTGTACGGCTCCGCAGTGGATGGCGGCCTGAAGCCACACAGTGATATTGA
TTTGCTGGTTACGGTGACCGTAAGGCTTGATGAAACAACGCGGCGAGCTTTGATCAACGACCTTTTGGAA
ACTTCGGCTTCCCCTGGAGAGAGCGAGATTCTCCGCGCTGTAGAAGTCACCATTGTTGTGCACGACGACA
TCATTCCGTGGCGTTATCCAGCTAAGCGCGAACTGCAATTTGGAGAATGGCAGCGCAATGACATTCTTGC
AGGTATCTTCGAGCCAGCCACGATCGACATTGATCTGGCTATCTTGCTGACAAAAGCAAGAGAACATAGC
GTTGCCTTGGTAGGTCCAGCGGCGGAGGAACTCTTTGATCCGGTTCCTGAACAGGATCTATTTGAGGCGC
TAAATGAAACCTTAACGCTATGGAACTCGCCGCCCGACTGGGCTGGCGATGAGCGAAATGTAGTGCTTAC
GTTGTCCCGCATTTGGTACAGCGCAGTAACCGGCAAAATCGCGCCGAAGGATGTCGCTGCCGACTGGGCA
ATGGAGCGCCTGCCGGCCCAGTATCAGCCCGTCATACTTGAAGCTAGACAGGCTTATCTTGGACAAGAAG
AAGATCGCTTGGCCTCGCGCGCAGATCAGTTGGAAGAATTTGTCCACTACGTGAAAGGCGAGATCACCAA
GGTAGTCGGCAAATAACCCTCGAGCCACCCATGACCAAAATCCCTTAACGTGAGTTACGCGTCGTTCCAC
TGAGCGTCAGACCCCGTAGAAAAGATCAAAGGATCTTCTTGAGATCCTTTTTTTCTGCGCGTAATCTGCT
GCTTGCAAACAAAAAAACCACCGCTACCAGCGGTGGTTTGTTTGCCGGATCAAGAGCTACCAACTCTTTT
TCCGAAGGTAACTGGCTTCAGCAGAGCGCAGATACCAAATACTGTTCTTCTAGTGTAGCCGTAGTTAGGC
CACCACTTCAAGAACTCTGTAGCACCGCCTACATACCTCGCTCTGCTAATCCTGTTACCAGTGGCTGCTG
CCAGTGGCGATAAGTCGTGTCTTACCGGGTTGGACTCAAGACGATAGTTACCGGATAAGGCGCAGCGGTC
GGGCTGAACGGGGGGTTCGTGCACACA
Features (pLannotate 1.2.2; 12 found; start..end, strand, type, name):
    433..525     +  CDS            lacI (fragment): lac repressor; lacI; The lac repressor binds to the lac operator to inhibit transcription in E. coli. This inhibition can be relieved by adding lactose or isopropyl-β-D-thiogalactopyranoside (IPTG).
    580..607     -  terminator     rrnB T2 terminator: transcription terminator T2 from the E. coli rrnB gene
    739..782     +  terminator     rrnB T1 terminator: Escherichia coli rrnB; transcription terminator T1 from the E. coli rrnB gene
    829..865     -  CDS            lacZα (fragment): LacZα fragment of β-galactosidase; lacZ fragment
    881..977     +  protein_bind   attL1: mutant version of attL; recombination site for the Gateway® LR reaction LR Clonase™
   1004..3367    +  CDS            R1A_CVH22 (fragment): Experimental evidence at protein level: Swiss-Prot protein existence level 1. Nsp9 is a ssRNA-binding protein. From Human coronavirus 229E (HCoV-229E).
   3399..3497    -  protein_bind   attL2: mutant version of attL; recombination site for the Gateway® LR reaction LR Clonase™
   3515..3533    -  promoter       T7 promoter: promoter for bacteriophage T7 RNA polymerase
   3723..3746    +  promoter       Pc promoter (fragment): intI1 (promoter lies within the coding sequence); class 1 integron promoter
   3922..3978    +  CDS            GmR (fragment): gentamycin acetyltransferase; aacC1; confers resistance to gentamycin
   3985..4776    +  CDS            SmR: aminoglycoside adenylyltransferase (Murphy, 1985); aadA; confers resistance to spectinomycin and streptomycin
   4869..250     +  rep_origin     ori (across the origin): high-copy-number ColE1/pMB1/pBR322/pUC origin of replication
