>Addgene plasmid #168968 | pEntry_HCoV-229E-nsp2 | analyzer sequence | sequence record 327499
CTACCAGCGGTGGTTTGTTTGCCGGATCAAGAGCTACCAACTCTTTTTCCGAAGGTAACTGGCTTCAGCA
GAGCGCAGATACCAAATACTGTCCTTCTAGTGTAGCCGTAGTTAGGCCACCACTTCAAGAACTCTGTAGC
ACCGCCTACATACCTCGCTCTGCTAATCCTGTTACCAGTGGCTGCTGCCAGTGGCGATAAGTCGTGTCTT
ACCGGGTTGGACTCAAGACGATAGTTACCGGATAAGGCGCAGCGGTCGGGCTGAACGGGGGGTTCGTGCA
CACAGCCCAGCTTGGAGCGAACGACCTACACCGAACTGAGATACCTACAGCGTGAGCATTGAGAAAGCGC
CACGCTTCCCGAAGGGAGAAAGGCGGACAGGTATCCGGTAAGCGGCAGGGTCGGAACAGGAGAGCGCACG
AGGGAGCTTCCAGGGGGAAACGCCTGGTATCTTTATAGTCCTGTCGGGTTTCGCCACCTCTGACTTGAGC
GTCGATTTTTGTGATGCTCGTCAGGGGGGCGGAGCCTATGGAAAAACGCCAGCAACGCGGCCTTTTTACG
GTTCCTGGCCTTTTGCTGGCCTTTTGCTCACATGTTCTTTCCTGCGTTATCCCCTGATTCTGTGGATAAC
CGTATTACCGCCTTTGAGTGAGCTGATACCGCTCGCCGCAGCCGAACGACCGAGCGCAGCGAGTCAGTGA
GCGAGGAAGCGGAAGAGCGCCCAATACGCAAACCGCCTCTCCCCGCGCGTTGGCCGATTCATTAATGCAG
CTGGCACGACAGGTTTCCCGACTGGAAAGCGGGCAGTGAGCGCAACGCAATTAATACGCGTACCGCTAGC
CAGGAAGAGTTTGTAGAAACGCAAAAAGGCCATCCGTCAGGATGGCCTTCTGCTTAGTTTGATGCCTGGC
AGTTTATGGCGGGCGTCCTGCCCGCCACCCTCCGGGCCGTTGCTTCACAACGTTCAAATCCGCTCCCGGC
GGATTTGTCCTACTCAGGAGAGCGTTCACCGACAAACAACAGATAAAACGAAAGGCCCAGTCTTCCGACT
GAGCCTTTCGTTTTATTTGATGCCTGGCAGTTCCCTACTCTCGCGTTAACGCTAGCATGGATGTTTTCCC
AGTCACGACGTTGTAAAACGACGGCCAGTCTTAAGCTCGGGCCCCAAATAATGATTTTATTTTGACTGAT
AGTGACCTGTTCGTTGCAACAAATTGATGAGCAATGCTTTTTTATAATGCCAACTTTGTACAAAAAAGCA
GAAGGGCCGTCAAGGCCAGGATCCATGGGATCCAATGTGACATACACTGACCAGTATCTCTGTGGCGCCG
ATGGCAAACCTGTTATGAGTGAAGATTTATGGCAGTTTGTTGACCATTTCGGTGAGAACGAAGAAATTAT
CATCAATGGTCATACTTACGTTTGTGCTTGGCTTACTAAGCGTAAGCCCTTAGATTACAAACGTCAGAAC
AACCTTGCCATTGAAGAGATTGAATATGTGCATGGTGATGCTTTGCATACACTACGCAATGGTTCTGTTC
TTGAAATGGCTAAGGAAGTGAAGACATCTAGTAAAGTTGTGTTAAGCGATGCTCTTGACAAACTTTACAA
AGTCTTTGGTTCTCCTGTTATGACAAATGGTTCCAACATCCTAGAGGCCTTTACTAAACCTGTGTTTATT
AGTGCATTAGTTCAATGTACTTGTGGTACCAAGTCTTGGTCTGTTGGTGATTGGACCGGTTTTAAATCCT
CTTGTTGCAACGTGATCAGTAATAAACTGTGTGTTGTTCCCGGTAATGTTAAACCTGGTGATGCTGTGAT
TACCACTCAGCAAGCTGGTGCTGGTATTAAGTATTTTTGTGGCATGACTCTTAAGTTTGTTGCAAATATT
GAAGGTGTCTCTGTTTGGAGAGTGATTGCTCTTCAGAGTGTGGATTGCTTTGTTGCTTCTTCCACTTTTG
TAGAAGAGGAACATGTTAATAGAATGGATACATTCTGCTTCAATGTACGCAATAGTGTTACTGATGAGTG
TCGTCTGGCCATGTTGGGTGCTGAAATGACTAGTAATGTCAGAAGACAAGTTGCTTCAGGTGTCATAGAC
ATTAGTACCGGTTGGTTTGATGTTTATGATGACATCTTTGCTGAAAGCAAACCATGGTTTGTTCGCAAGG
CTGAAGACATTTTTGGCCCTTGTTGGTCCGCTCTTGCTTCTGCACTTAAACAACTTAAAGTCACTACAGG
TGAACTTGTGAGATTTGTTAAGTCTATTTGCAATTCAGCTGTTGCTGTCGTGGGTGGTACTATACAAATT
CTCGCTAGTGTGCCTGAGAAGTTTTTGAATGCGTTTGACGTGTTTGTCACAGCTATTCAAACTGTCTTTG
ACTGTGCTGTTGAAACTTGTACTATTGCCGGTAAAGCATTTGACAAGGTTTTTGACTATGTTTTGCTTGA
TAATGCGCTTGTAAAACTTGTCACCACAAAGCTTAAGGGTGTTCGTGAACGTGGCCTTAATAAAGTTAAG
TATGCAACAGTTGTTGTTGGTTCCACTGAAGAAGTTAAATCTTCACGTGTTGAACGTAGCACTGCTGTAC
TTACAATCGCCAACAATTATTCCAAACTTTTTGATGAAGGGTATACTGTTGTAATTGGCGATGTGGCGTA
CTTTGTTAGTGACGGCTACTTCCGTCTTATGGCCAGTCCAAATAGTGTGTTGACTACTGCAGTCTATAAA
CCATTGTTTGCTTTTAATGTGAATGTTATGGGTACTAGACCTGAAAAATTTCCAACCACTGTGACTTGTG
AAAATTTAGAGTCTGCTGTTTTGTTTGTTAATGACAAAATTACTGAATTCCAATTGGATTACAGTATTGA
TGTCATTGATAATGAAATAATTGTCAAACCTAATATCAGCCTATGTGTTCCACTTTATGTGAGAGACTAT
GTTGACAAATGGGATGATTTTTGCAGACAATATAGTAACGAGTCTTGGTTTGAGGATGATTACAGGGCTT
TTATCAGTGTTTTGGACATCACTGATGCTGCTGTGAAAGCTGCAGAGTCTAAAGCTTTCGTTGATACTAT
TGTTCCACCTTGCCCATCTATTTTGAAAGTTATAGATGGAGGCAAAATATGGAATGGTGTTATTAAAAAT
GTTAACTCTGTTAGAGACTGGCTTAAGTCTTTGAAGTTAAATCTCACACAACAGGGTTTGCTTGGAACAT
GTGCAAAGCGTTTTAAACGTTGGCTTGGCATTTTGCTAGAGGCCTATAATGCGTTTTTAGACACTGTGGT
TTCTACTGTTAAAATTGGTGGCTTGACCTTTAAAACATATGCTTTTGATAAACCTTACATTGTGATACGT
GATATCGTGTGTAAGGTTGAAAATAAAACAGAAGCAGAATGGATTGAGCTTTTTCCACATAATGACAGGA
TTAAGTCTTTTAGTACTTTCGAGAGTGCTTACATGCCAATTGCAGACCCTACACATTTTGACATTGAAGA
AGTTGAACTTTTAGATGCAGAGTTTGTAGAACCAGGCTGTGGTGGTATTTTGGCAGTAATAGATGAGCAC
GTCTTTTATAAGAAGGATGGTGTTTATTATCCATCAAATGGTACTAACATTCTACCTGTTGCATTTACAA
AAGCCGCTGGTCTTAATTAAGACGCGATCGCGGCCTCATGGGCCCAGCTTTCTTGTACAAAGTTGGCATT
ATAAAAAATAATTGCTCATCAATTTGTTGCAACGAACAGGTCACTATCAGTCAAAATAAAATCATTATTT
GCCATCCAGCTGATATCCCCTATAGTGAGTCGTATTACATGGTCATAGCTGTTTCCTGGCAGCTCTGGCC
CGTGTCTCAAAATCTCTGATGTTACATTGCACAAGATAAAAATATATCATCATGCCTCCTCTAGACCAGC
CAGGACAGAAATGCCTCGACTTCGCTGCTGCCCAAGGTTGCCGGGTGACGCACACCGTGGAAACGGATGA
AGGCACGAACCCAGTGGACATAAGCCTGTTCGGTTCGTAAGCTGTAATGCAAGTAGCGTATGCGCTCACG
CAACTGGTCCAGAACCTTGACCGAACGCAGCGGTGGTAACGGCGCAGTGGCGGTTTTCATGGCTTGTTAT
GACTGTTTTTTTGGGGTACAGTCTATGCCTCGGGCATCCAAGCAGCAAGCGCGTTACGCCGTGGGTCGAT
GTTTGATGTTATGGAGCAGCAACGATGTTACGCAGCAGGGCAGTCGCCCTAAAACAAAGTTAAACATCAT
GAGGGAAGCGGTGATCGCCGAAGTATCGACTCAACTATCAGAGGTAGTTGGCGTCATCGAGCGCCATCTC
GAACCGACGTTGCTGGCCGTACATTTGTACGGCTCCGCAGTGGATGGCGGCCTGAAGCCACACAGTGATA
TTGATTTGCTGGTTACGGTGACCGTAAGGCTTGATGAAACAACGCGGCGAGCTTTGATCAACGACCTTTT
GGAAACTTCGGCTTCCCCTGGAGAGAGCGAGATTCTCCGCGCTGTAGAAGTCACCATTGTTGTGCACGAC
GACATCATTCCGTGGCGTTATCCAGCTAAGCGCGAACTGCAATTTGGAGAATGGCAGCGCAATGACATTC
TTGCAGGTATCTTCGAGCCAGCCACGATCGACATTGATCTGGCTATCTTGCTGACAAAAGCAAGAGAACA
TAGCGTTGCCTTGGTAGGTCCAGCGGCGGAGGAACTCTTTGATCCGGTTCCTGAACAGGATCTATTTGAG
GCGCTAAATGAAACCTTAACGCTATGGAACTCGCCGCCCGACTGGGCTGGCGATGAGCGAAATGTAGTGC
TTACGTTGTCCCGCATTTGGTACAGCGCAGTAACCGGCAAAATCGCGCCGAAGGATGTCGCTGCCGACTG
GGCAATGGAGCGCCTGCCGGCCCAGTATCAGCCCGTCATACTTGAAGCTAGACAGGCTTATCTTGGACAA
GAAGAAGATCGCTTGGCCTCGCGCGCAGATCAGTTGGAAGAATTTGTCCACTACGTGAAAGGCGAGATCA
CCAAGGTAGTCGGCAAATAACCCTCGAGCCACCCATGACCAAAATCCCTTAACGTGAGTTACGCGTCGTT
CCACTGAGCGTCAGACCCCGTAGAAAAGATCAAAGGATCTTCTTGAGATCCTTTTTTTCTGCGCGTAATC
TGCTGCTTGCAAACAAAAAAACCACCG
Features (pLannotate 1.2.2; 12 found; start..end, strand, type, name):
    717..809     +  CDS            lacI (fragment): lac repressor; lacI; The lac repressor binds to the lac operator to inhibit transcription in E. coli. This inhibition can be relieved by adding lactose or isopropyl-β-D-thiogalactopyranoside (IPTG).
    864..891     -  terminator     rrnB T2 terminator: transcription terminator T2 from the E. coli rrnB gene
   1023..1066    +  terminator     rrnB T1 terminator: Escherichia coli rrnB; transcription terminator T1 from the E. coli rrnB gene
   1113..1149    -  CDS            lacZα (fragment): LacZα fragment of β-galactosidase; lacZ fragment
   1165..1261    +  protein_bind   attL1: mutant version of attL; recombination site for the Gateway® LR reaction LR Clonase™
   1288..3651    +  CDS            R1A_CVH22 (fragment): Experimental evidence at protein level: Swiss-Prot protein existence level 1. Nsp9 is a ssRNA-binding protein. From Human coronavirus 229E (HCoV-229E).
   3683..3781    -  protein_bind   attL2: mutant version of attL; recombination site for the Gateway® LR reaction LR Clonase™
   3799..3817    -  promoter       T7 promoter: promoter for bacteriophage T7 RNA polymerase
   4007..4030    +  promoter       Pc promoter (fragment): intI1 (promoter lies within the coding sequence); class 1 integron promoter
   4206..4262    +  CDS            GmR (fragment): gentamycin acetyltransferase; aacC1; confers resistance to gentamycin
   4269..5060    +  CDS            SmR: aminoglycoside adenylyltransferase (Murphy, 1985); aadA; confers resistance to spectinomycin and streptomycin
   5153..534     +  rep_origin     ori (across the origin): high-copy-number ColE1/pMB1/pBR322/pUC origin of replication
