[The description below was written by a language model from this plasmid's Addgene catalogue record and pLannotate feature annotations shown in this document.]
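Description:
pEntry_HCoV-229E-nsp2 is a Gateway-compatible Entry clone built on the pENTR223.1 backbone (SfiI-cut version) and carrying the coding sequence for non-structural protein 2 (nsp2) of human coronavirus 229E. The sequenced plasmid is about 5.2 kb. It replicates in E. coli from a high-copy ColE1/pUC-type origin and is selected with spectinomycin through the aadA (SmR) aminoglycoside adenylyltransferase gene, which sits downstream of a class 1 integron Pc promoter fragment and a short remnant of a gentamicin resistance gene. Small lacI and lacZα fragments are backbone remnants with no evident function.

The roughly 2.4 kb insert was produced by gene synthesis and cloned between two SfiI sites. The annotation software matches it to the HCoV-229E replicase polyprotein 1a, from which nsp2 is normally released by proteolytic cleavage; the nsp9 note in that annotation is generic text for the polyprotein entry, not a description of this insert. According to the depositor's comments, a 5′ linker supplies BamHI sites flanking an ATG start codon, and a 3′ linker supplies PacI and AsiSI sites around a TAA stop codon. These give the excised polyprotein segment its own start and stop signals, and the paired restriction sites may allow them to be removed. The ORF is flanked by attL1 and attL2, so LR Clonase recombination can move it directionally into any attR-containing Destination vector. rrnB T1 and T2 terminators upstream of attL1 insulate the cassette from read-through transcription, and a T7 promoter lies beyond attL2, pointing back towards the insert.

The Entry vector carries no promoter for expressing the ORF in the sense orientation. It serves as a transfer-ready source clone within a collection of human coronavirus protein-coding sequences, for shuttling nsp2 into expression vectors of the user's choice. The two feature tables describe the same 5,207 nt sequence with different start coordinates.
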