Addgene plasmid #168968: pEntry_HCoV-229E-nsp2
Purpose: Gateway-compatible Entry vector
Depositing lab: Pascal Falter-Braun. Depositing organization: Helmholtz Munich. Publication: A resource of human coronavirus protein-coding sequences in a flexible, multipurpose Gateway Entry clone collection. Weller B, Lin CW, Pogoutse O, Sauer M, Marin-de la Rosa N, Strobel A, Young V, Knapp JJ, Rayhan A, Falter C, Kim DK, Roth FP, Falter-Braun P. G3 (Bethesda). 2023 Jul 5;13(7):jkad105. doi: 10.1093/g3journal/jkad105. PubMed 37267226.
Backbone
  Vector backbone: pENTR223.1*SfiI
  Backbone size w/o insert (bp): 2800
  Vector type: Gateway-compatible Entry vector
Growth in bacteria
  Bacterial resistance: Spectinomycin, 50 μg/mL
  Growth temperature: 37°C
  Growth strain: DH5alpha
  Copy number: High Copy
Gene/Insert
  Gene/Insert name: HCoV-229E-nsp2 (alt name: nsp2)
  Species: Other
  Insert size (bp): 2358
  Entrez Gene: HCoV229Egp1 (a.k.a. HCoV229Egp1)
  Cloning method: Restriction Enzyme; 5′ cloning site SfiI (unknown if destroyed); 3′ cloning site SfiI (unknown if destroyed)
  Sequencing primers: 5′ M13 uni (-21); 3′ M13 rev (-29)
Resource information
  A portion of this plasmid was derived from a plasmid made by: Synthesized by Twist Bioscience
Terms and licenses: Academic/Nonprofit Terms; Industry Terms: Not Available to Industry
Depositor comments: 5'-linker: SfiI-BamHI-ATG-BamHI (GGCCGTCAaggccaggatccatgggatcc), 3'-linker: PacI-TAA-AsiSI-SfiI (cttaatTAAgacgcgatcgcggcctcatGGGCC).
How to cite: pEntry_HCoV-229E-nsp2 was a gift from Pascal Falter-Braun (Addgene plasmid # 168968 ; http://n2t.net/addgene:168968 ; RRID:Addgene_168968)
