>Addgene plasmid #168968 | pEntry_HCoV-229E-nsp2 | depositor partial sequence | sequence record 327500 | gene-specific Insert sequence
AATGTGACATACACTGACCAGTATCTCTGTGGCGCCGATGGCAAACCTGTTATGAGTGAAGATTTATGGC
AGTTTGTTGACCATTTCGGTGAGAACGAAGAAATTATCATCAATGGTCATACTTACGTTTGTGCTTGGCT
TACTAAGCGTAAGCCCTTAGATTACAAACGTCAGAACAACCTTGCCATTGAAGAGATTGAATATGTGCAT
GGTGATGCTTTGCATACACTACGCAATGGTTCTGTTCTTGAAATGGCTAAGGAAGTGAAGACATCTAGTA
AAGTTGTGTTAAGCGATGCTCTTGACAAACTTTACAAAGTCTTTGGTTCTCCTGTTATGACAAATGGTTC
CAACATCCTAGAGGCCTTTACTAAACCTGTGTTTATTAGTGCATTAGTTCAATGTACTTGTGGTACCAAG
TCTTGGTCTGTTGGTGATTGGACCGGTTTTAAATCCTCTTGTTGCAACGTGATCAGTAATAAACTGTGTG
TTGTTCCCGGTAATGTTAAACCTGGTGATGCTGTGATTACCACTCAGCAAGCTGGTGCTGGTATTAAGTA
TTTTTGTGGCATGACTCTTAAGTTTGTTGCAAATATTGAAGGTGTCTCTGTTTGGAGAGTGATTGCTCTT
CAGAGTGTGGATTGCTTTGTTGCTTCTTCCACTTTTGTAGAAGAGGAACATGTTAATAGAATGGATACAT
TCTGCTTCAATGTACGCAATAGTGTTACTGATGAGTGTCGTCTGGCCATGTTGGGTGCTGAAATGACTAG
TAATGTCAGAAGACAAGTTGCTTCAGGTGTCATAGACATTAGTACCGGTTGGTTTGATGTTTATGATGAC
ATCTTTGCTGAAAGCAAACCATGGTTTGTTCGCAAGGCTGAAGACATTTTTGGCCCTTGTTGGTCCGCTC
TTGCTTCTGCACTTAAACAACTTAAAGTCACTACAGGTGAACTTGTGAGATTTGTTAAGTCTATTTGCAA
TTCAGCTGTTGCTGTCGTGGGTGGTACTATACAAATTCTCGCTAGTGTGCCTGAGAAGTTTTTGAATGCG
TTTGACGTGTTTGTCACAGCTATTCAAACTGTCTTTGACTGTGCTGTTGAAACTTGTACTATTGCCGGTA
AAGCATTTGACAAGGTTTTTGACTATGTTTTGCTTGATAATGCGCTTGTAAAACTTGTCACCACAAAGCT
TAAGGGTGTTCGTGAACGTGGCCTTAATAAAGTTAAGTATGCAACAGTTGTTGTTGGTTCCACTGAAGAA
GTTAAATCTTCACGTGTTGAACGTAGCACTGCTGTACTTACAATCGCCAACAATTATTCCAAACTTTTTG
ATGAAGGGTATACTGTTGTAATTGGCGATGTGGCGTACTTTGTTAGTGACGGCTACTTCCGTCTTATGGC
CAGTCCAAATAGTGTGTTGACTACTGCAGTCTATAAACCATTGTTTGCTTTTAATGTGAATGTTATGGGT
ACTAGACCTGAAAAATTTCCAACCACTGTGACTTGTGAAAATTTAGAGTCTGCTGTTTTGTTTGTTAATG
ACAAAATTACTGAATTCCAATTGGATTACAGTATTGATGTCATTGATAATGAAATAATTGTCAAACCTAA
TATCAGCCTATGTGTTCCACTTTATGTGAGAGACTATGTTGACAAATGGGATGATTTTTGCAGACAATAT
AGTAACGAGTCTTGGTTTGAGGATGATTACAGGGCTTTTATCAGTGTTTTGGACATCACTGATGCTGCTG
TGAAAGCTGCAGAGTCTAAAGCTTTCGTTGATACTATTGTTCCACCTTGCCCATCTATTTTGAAAGTTAT
AGATGGAGGCAAAATATGGAATGGTGTTATTAAAAATGTTAACTCTGTTAGAGACTGGCTTAAGTCTTTG
AAGTTAAATCTCACACAACAGGGTTTGCTTGGAACATGTGCAAAGCGTTTTAAACGTTGGCTTGGCATTT
TGCTAGAGGCCTATAATGCGTTTTTAGACACTGTGGTTTCTACTGTTAAAATTGGTGGCTTGACCTTTAA
AACATATGCTTTTGATAAACCTTACATTGTGATACGTGATATCGTGTGTAAGGTTGAAAATAAAACAGAA
GCAGAATGGATTGAGCTTTTTCCACATAATGACAGGATTAAGTCTTTTAGTACTTTCGAGAGTGCTTACA
TGCCAATTGCAGACCCTACACATTTTGACATTGAAGAAGTTGAACTTTTAGATGCAGAGTTTGTAGAACC
AGGCTGTGGTGGTATTTTGGCAGTAATAGATGAGCACGTCTTTTATAAGAAGGATGGTGTTTATTATCCA
TCAAATGGTACTAACATTCTACCTGTTGCATTTACAAAAGCCGCTGGT
